Addgene plasmid #69047: plenti-CAG -IRES-GFP
Purpose: (Empty Backbone) Lentiviral backbone for GFP coexpression
Depositing lab: William Kaelin. Depositing organization: Dana-Farber Cancer Institute. Publication: The myeloma drug lenalidomide promotes the cereblon-dependent destruction of Ikaros proteins. Lu G, Middleton RE, Sun H, Naniong M, Ott CJ, Mitsiades CS, Wong KK, Bradner JE, Kaelin WG Jr. Science. 2014 Jan 17;343(6168):305-9. doi: 10.1126/science.1244917. Epub 2013 Nov 29. PubMed 24292623.
Backbone
  Vector backbone: plenti-CAG -IRES-GFP
  Vector type: Mammalian Expression, Lentiviral
  Tag / fusion protein: IRES-GFP (C terminal on backbone)
Growth in bacteria
  Bacterial resistance: Kanamycin, 50 μg/mL
  Growth temperature: 30°C
  Growth strain: NEB Stable
  Copy number: Unknown
Gene/Insert
  Gene/Insert name: None
  Tag / fusion protein: IRES-GFP (C terminal on backbone)
Terms and licenses: Academic/Nonprofit Terms; Industry Terms: Not Available to Industry
How to cite: plenti-CAG -IRES-GFP was a gift from William Kaelin (Addgene plasmid # 69047 ; http://n2t.net/addgene:69047 ; RRID:Addgene_69047)
