[The description below was written by a language model from this plasmid's Addgene catalogue record and pLannotate feature annotations shown in this document.]
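Description:
plenti-CAG -IRES-GFP is an empty lentiviral backbone for mammalian expression, designed so that a gene of interest can be co-expressed with GFP from a single transcript. It is propagated in bacteria through a high-copy ColE1/pUC-type origin and selected with kanamycin via a Tn5 NeoR/KanR gene. That gene sits downstream of both a bacterial (AmpR) promoter and the SV40 enhancer/early promoter, and is followed by an HSV TK polyadenylation signal. This cassette lies outside the LTRs, so it would not be carried into the packaged viral genome. An f1 origin, an SV40 origin and a T7 promoter are also annotated in the plasmid backbone.

The transfer cassette has a third-generation, self-inactivating layout. A CMV enhancer/promoter replaces the U3 region upstream of a truncated HIV-1 5' LTR to drive genomic RNA production in packaging cells. It is followed by the Ψ packaging signal with a partial gag sequence, the RRE for Rev-dependent nuclear export, and the cPPT/CTS. The internal expression unit uses the CAG promoter (CMV enhancer, chicken β-actin promoter and chimeric β-actin/β-globin intron). Next come a short unannotated gap, an EMCV IRES and EGFP, so an open reading frame cloned between the promoter and the IRES would be translated cap-dependently while EGFP reports on the same mRNA. The record does not describe the cloning sites in that gap. A WPRE enhances transcript expression ahead of the ΔU3 3' LTR and an SV40 polyadenylation signal.

Two sequence records of slightly different length (about 10.0 kb) are annotated. They show the same features in the same order, starting from different positions on the circle.
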