Features (pLannotate 1.2.2; 32 found; start..end, strand, type, name):
    112..906     +  CDS            NeoR/KanR: aminoglycoside phosphotransferase from Tn5; aph(3')-II (or nptII); confers resistance to neomycin, kanamycin, and G418 (Geneticin®)
    927..1079    +  CDS            ble (fragment): BLE_KLEPN - Experimental evidence at protein level: Swiss-Prot protein existence level 1. Binding protein with a strong affinity to the bleomycin family of antibiotics. Binds to CL990; an antimitotic-antibiotic compound. From Klebsiella pneumoniae.
   1138..1185    +  polyA_signal   HSV TK poly(A) signal: herpes simplex virus thymidine kinase polyadenylation signal (Cole and Stacy, 1985)
   1276..1292    -  polyA_signal   bGH poly(A) signal (fragment): bovine growth hormone polyadenylation signal
   1514..2102    +  rep_origin     ori: high-copy-number ColE1/pMB1/pBR322/pUC origin of replication
   2277..2580    +  enhancer       CMV enhancer: human cytomegalovirus immediate early enhancer
   2581..2780    +  promoter       CMV promoter: human cytomegalovirus (CMV) immediate early promoter
   2798..2978    +  LTR            5' LTR (truncated): truncated 5' long terminal repeat (LTR) from HIV-1
   3025..3150    +  misc_feature   HIV-1 Ψ: packaging signal of human immunodeficiency virus type 1
   3134..3472    +  CDS            HIV-1 gag (fragment): gag protein from human immunodeficiency virus 1; gag
   3647..3880    +  misc_feature   RRE: The Rev response element (RRE) of HIV-1 allows for Rev-dependent mRNA export from the nucleus to the cytoplasm.
   4257..4357    +  CDS            Rev (fragment): human immunodeficiency virus 1 (HIV-1) Rev protein; rev; enhances nuclear export of unspliced and incompletely spliced viral mRNAs
   4407..4524    +  misc_feature   cPPT/CTS: central polypurine tract and central termination sequence of HIV-1
   4622..5001    +  enhancer       CMV enhancer: human cytomegalovirus immediate early enhancer
   5003..5124    +  promoter       chicken β-actin promoter (fragment): contains a 21-bp deletion relative to the standard chicken β-actin promoter
   5137..5158    +  promoter       chicken β-actin promoter (fragment): contains a 21-bp deletion relative to the standard chicken β-actin promoter
   5168..5318    +  promoter       chicken β-actin promoter (fragment): contains a 21-bp deletion relative to the standard chicken β-actin promoter
   5319..6335    +  intron         chimeric intron: chimera between introns from chicken β-actin and rabbit β-globin
   6416..6976    +  misc_feature   IRES: internal ribosome entry site (IRES) of the encephalomyocarditis virus (EMCV)
   6979..7698    +  CDS            EGFP: the original enhanced GFP (Yang et al., 1996) mammalian codon-optimized
   7710..7740    +  misc_feature   MCS (fragment): pUC18/19 multiple cloning site
   7759..7775    +  misc_feature   MCS (fragment): pBluescript multiple cloning site
   7775..8363    +  misc_feature   WPRE: woodchuck hepatitis virus posttranscriptional regulatory element
   8364..8383    +  misc_feature   MCS (fragment): pBluescript multiple cloning site
   8385..8570    +  CDS            nef (fragment): NEF_HV1Z2 - Experimental evidence at protein level: Swiss-Prot protein existence level 1. Extracellular Nef protein targets CD4(+) T-lymphocytes for apoptosis by interacting with CXCR4 surface receptors. From Human immunodeficiency virus type 1 group M subtype D (isolate Z2/CDC-Z34) (HIV-1).
   8572..8805    +  LTR            3' LTR (ΔU3): self-inactivating 3' long terminal repeat (LTR) from HIV-1
   8877..8998    +  polyA_signal   SV40 poly(A) signal: SV40 polyadenylation signal
   9038..9173    +  rep_origin     SV40 ori: SV40 origin of replication
   9194..9212    -  promoter       T7 promoter: promoter for bacteriophage T7 RNA polymerase
   9235..9593    -  rep_origin     f1 ori (sequence partly withheld): f1 bacteriophage origin of replication; arrow indicates direction of (+) strand synthesis
   9620..9724    +  promoter       AmpR promoter: bla
   9726..77      +  promoter       SV40 promoter (across the origin): SV40 enhancer and early promoter
>Addgene plasmid #69047 | plenti-CAG -IRES-GFP | addgene full sequence | sequence record 454819 | Addgene NGS Result
AGGCCGAGGCCGCCTCGGCCTCTGAGCTATTCCAGAAGTAGTGAGGAGGCTTTTTTGGAGGCCTAGGCTT
TTGCAAAGATCGATCAAGAGACAGGATGAGGATCGTTTCGCATGATTGAACAAGATGGATTGCACGCAGG
TTCTCCGGCCGCTTGGGTGGAGAGGCTATTCGGCTATGACTGGGCACAACAGACAATCGGCTGCTCTGAT
GCCGCCGTGTTCCGGCTGTCAGCGCAGGGGCGCCCGGTTCTTTTTGTCAAGACCGACCTGTCCGGTGCCC
TGAATGAACTGCAAGACGAGGCAGCGCGGCTATCGTGGCTGGCCACGACGGGCGTTCCTTGCGCAGCTGT
GCTCGACGTTGTCACTGAAGCGGGAAGGGACTGGCTGCTATTGGGCGAAGTGCCGGGGCAGGATCTCCTG
TCATCTCACCTTGCTCCTGCCGAGAAAGTATCCATCATGGCTGATGCAATGCGGCGGCTGCATACGCTTG
ATCCGGCTACCTGCCCATTCGACCACCAAGCGAAACATCGCATCGAGCGAGCACGTACTCGGATGGAAGC
CGGTCTTGTCGATCAGGATGATCTGGACGAAGAGCATCAGGGGCTCGCGCCAGCCGAACTGTTCGCCAGG
CTCAAGGCGAGCATGCCCGACGGCGAGGATCTCGTCGTGACCCATGGCGATGCCTGCTTGCCGAATATCA
TGGTGGAAAATGGCCGCTTTTCTGGATTCATCGACTGTGGCCGGCTGGGTGTGGCGGACCGCTATCAGGA
CATAGCGTTGGCTACCCGTGATATTGCTGAAGAGCTTGGCGGCGAATGGGCTGACCGCTTCCTCGTGCTT
TACGGTATCGCCGCTCCCGATTCGCAGCGCATCGCCTTCTATCGCCTTCTTGACGAGTTCTTCTGAGCGG
GACTCTGGGGTTCGAAATGACCGACCAAGCGACGCCCAACCTGCCATCACGAGATTTCGATTCCACCGCC
GCCTTCTATGAAAGGTTGGGCTTCGGAATCGTTTTCCGGGACGCCGGCTGGATGATCCTCCAGCGCGGGG
ATCTCATGCTGGAGTTCTTCGCCCACCCTAGGGGGAGGCTAACTGAAACACGGAAGGAGACAATACCGGA
AGGAACCCGCGCTATGACGGCAATAAAAAGACAGAATAAAACGCACGGTGTTGGGTCGTTTGTTCATAAA
CGCGGGGTTCGGTCCCAGGGCTGGCACTCTGTCGATACCCCACCGAGACCCCATTGGGGCCAATACGCCC
GCGTTTCTTCCTTTTCCCCACCCCACCCCCCAAGTTCGGGTGAAGGCCCAGGGCTCGCAGCCAACGTCGG
GGCGGCAGGCCCTGCCATAGCCTCAGGTTACTCATATATACTTTAGATTGATTTAAAACTTCATTTTTAA
TTTAAAAGGATCTAGGTGAAGATCCTTTTTGATAATCTCATGACCAAAATCCCTTAACGTGAGTTTTCGT
TCCACTGAGCGTCAGACCCCGTAGAAAAGATCAAAGGATCTTCTTGAGATCCTTTTTTTCTGCGCGTAAT
CTGCTGCTTGCAAACAAAAAAACCACCGCTACCAGCGGTGGTTTGTTTGCCGGATCAAGAGCTACCAACT
CTTTTTCCGAAGGTAACTGGCTTCAGCAGAGCGCAGATACCAAATACTGTTCTTCTAGTGTAGCCGTAGT
TAGGCCACCACTTCAAGAACTCTGTAGCACCGCCTACATACCTCGCTCTGCTAATCCTGTTACCAGTGGC
TGCTGCCAGTGGCGATAAGTCGTGTCTTACCGGGTTGGACTCAAGACGATAGTTACCGGATAAGGCGCAG
CGGTCGGGCTGAACGGGGGGTTCGTGCACACAGCCCAGCTTGGAGCGAACGACCTACACCGAACTGAGAT
ACCTACAGCGTGAGCTATGAGAAAGCGCCACGCTTCCCGAAGGGAGAAAGGCGGACAGGTATCCGGTAAG
CGGCAGGGTCGGAACAGGAGAGCGCACGAGGGAGCTTCCAGGGGGAAACGCCTGGTATCTTTATAGTCCT
GTCGGGTTTCGCCACCTCTGACTTGAGCGTCGATTTTTGTGATGCTCGTCAGGGGGGCGGAGCCTATGGA
AAAACGCCAGCAACGCGGCCTTTTTACGGTTCCTGGCCTTTTGCTGGCCTTTTGCTCACATGTTCTTTCC
TGCGTTATCCCCTGATTCTGTGGATAACCGTATTACCGCCATGCATTAGTTATTAATAGTAATCAATTAC
GGGGTCATTAGTTCATAGCCCATATATGGAGTTCCGCGTTACATAACTTACGGTAAATGGCCCGCCTGGC
TGACCGCCCAACGACCCCCGCCCATTGACGTCAATAATGACGTATGTTCCCATAGTAACGCCAATAGGGA
CTTTCCATTGACGTCAATGGGTGGAGTATTTACGGTAAACTGCCCACTTGGCAGTACATCAAGTGTATCA
TATGCCAAGTACGCCCCCTATTGACGTCAATGACGGTAAATGGCCCGCCTGGCATTATGCCCAGTACATG
ACCTTATGGGACTTTCCTACTTGGCAGTACATCTACGTATTAGTCATCGCTATTACCATGGTGATGCGGT
TTTGGCAGTACATCAATGGGCGTGGATAGCGGTTTGACTCACGGGGATTTCCAAGTCTCCACCCCATTGA
CGTCAATGGGAGTTTGTTTTGGCACCAAAATCAACGGGACTTTCCAAAATGTCGTAACAACTCCGCCCCA
TTGACGCAAATGGGCGGTAGGCGTGTACGGTGGGAGGTCTATATAAGCAGCGCGTTTTGCCTGTACTGGG
TCTCTCTGGTTAGACCAGATCTGAGCCTGGGAGCTCTCTGGCTAACTAGGGAACCCACTGCTTAAGCCTC
AATAAAGCTTGCCTTGAGTGCTTCAAGTAGTGTGTGCCCGTCTGTTGTGTGACTCTGGTAACTAGAGATC
CCTCAGACCCTTTTAGTCAGTGTGGAAAATCTCTAGCAGTGGCGCCCGAACAGGGACTTGAAAGCGAAAG
GGAAACCAGAGGAGCTCTCTCGACGCAGGACTCGGCTTGCTGAAGCGCGCACGGCAAGAGGCGAGGGGCG
GCGACTGGTGAGTACGCCAAAAATTTTGACTAGCGGAGGCTAGAAGGAGAGAGATGGGTGCGAGAGCGTC
AGTATTAAGCGGGGGAGAATTAGATCGCGATGGGAAAAAATTCGGTTAAGGCCAGGGGGAAAGAAAAAAT
ATAAATTAAAACATATAGTATGGGCAAGCAGGGAGCTAGAACGATTCGCAGTTAATCCTGGCCTGTTAGA
AACATCAGAAGGCTGTAGACAAATACTGGGACAGCTACAACCATCCCTTCAGACAGGATCAGAAGAACTT
AGATCATTATATAATACAGTAGCAACCCTCTATTGTGTGCATCAAAGGATAGAGATAAAAGACACCAAGG
AAGCTTTAGACAAGATAGAGGAAGAGCAAAACAAAAGTAAGACCACCGCACAGCAAGCGGCCGGCCGCTG
ATCTTCAGACCTGGAGGAGGAGATATGAGGGACAATTGGAGAAGTGAATTATATAAATATAAAGTAGTAA
AAATTGAACCATTAGGAGTAGCACCCACCAAGGCAAAGAGAAGAGTGGTGCAGAGAGAAAAAAGAGCAGT
GGGAATAGGAGCTTTGTTCCTTGGGTTCTTGGGAGCAGCAGGAAGCACTATGGGCGCAGCGTCAATGACG
CTGACGGTACAGGCCAGACAATTATTGTCTGGTATAGTGCAGCAGCAGAACAATTTGCTGAGGGCTATTG
AGGCGCAACAGCATCTGTTGCAACTCACAGTCTGGGGCATCAAGCAGCTCCAGGCAAGAATCCTGGCTGT
GGAAAGATACCTAAAGGATCAACAGCTCCTGGGGATTTGGGGTTGCTCTGGAAAACTCATTTGCACCACT
GCTGTGCCTTGGAATGCTAGTTGGAGTAATAAATCTCTGGAACAGATTTGGAATCACACGACCTGGATGG
AGTGGGACAGAGAAATTAACAATTACACAAGCTTAATACACTCCTTAATTGAAGAATCGCAAAACCAGCA
AGAAAAGAATGAACAAGAATTATTGGAATTAGATAAATGGGCAAGTTTGTGGAATTGGTTTAACATAACA
AATTGGCTGTGGTATATAAAATTATTCATAATGATAGTAGGAGGCTTGGTAGGTTTAAGAATAGTTTTTG
CTGTACTTTCTATAGTGAATAGAGTTAGGCAGGGATATTCACCATTATCGTTTCAGACCCACCTCCCAAC
CCCGAGGGGACCCGACAGGCCCGAAGGAATAGAAGAAGAAGGTGGAGAGAGAGACAGAGACAGATCCATT
CGATTAGTGAACGGATCGGCACTGCGTGCGCCAATTCTGCAGACAAATGGCAGTATTCATCCACAATTTT
AAAAGAAAAGGGGGGATTGGGGGGTACAGTGCAGGGGAAAGAATAGTAGACATAATAGCAACAGACATAC
AAACTAAAGAATTACAAAAACAAATTACAAAAATTCAAAATTTTCGGGTTTATTACAGGGACAGCAGAGA
TCCAGTTTGGTTAGTACCGGGCCCGCTCTAGCCCTAGATTTAAATCGATGTACGGGCCAGATATACGCGT
TGACATTGATTATTGACTAGTTATTAATAGTAATCAATTACGGGGTCATTAGTTCATAGCCCATATATGG
AGTTCCGCGTTACATAACTTACGGTAAATGGCCCGCCTGGCTGACCGCCCAACGACCCCCGCCCATTGAC
GTCAATAATGACGTATGTTCCCATAGTAACGCCAATAGGGACTTTCCATTGACGTCAATGGGTGGAGTAT
TTACGGTAAACTGCCCACTTGGCAGTACATCAAGTGTATCATATGCCAAGTACGCCCCCTATTGACGTCA
ATGACGGTAAATGGCCCGCCTGGCATTATGCCCAGTACATGACCTTATGGGACTTTCCTACTTGGCAGTA
CATCTACGTATTAGTCATCGCTATTACCATGGTCGAGGTGAGCCCCACGTTCTGCTTCACTCTCCCCATC
TCCCCCCCCTCCCCACCCCCAATTTTGTATTTATTTATTTTTTAATTATTTTGTGCAGCGATGGGGGCGG
GGGGGGGGGGGGGGGGGCGCCCGGGGGGGGGTGGGGGGGGGGGGGGGGGGGGTGGGGGGGGGGGGGGGGG
GGGGGGGGGGCGGGAGGGGGTGGGGCGAGGCGGAGAGGTGCGGCGGCAGCCAATCAGAGCGGCGCGCTCC
GAAAGTTTCCTTTTATGGCGAGGCGGCGGCGGCGGCGGCCCTATAAAAAGCGAAGCGCGCGGCGGGCGGG
AGTCGCTGCGCGCTGCCTTCGCCCCGTGCCCCGCTCCGCCGCCGCCTCGCGCCGCCCGCCCCGGCTCTGA
CTGACCGCGTTACTCCCACAGGTGAGCGGGCGGGACGGCCCTTCTCCTCCGGGCTGTAATTAGCGCTTGG
TTTAATGACGGCTTGTTTCTTTTCTGTGGCTGCGTGAAAGCCTTGAGGGGCTCCGGGAGGGCCCTTTGTG
CGGGGGGAGCGGCTCGGGGGGTGCGTGCGTGTGTGTGTGCGTGGGGAGCGCCGCGTGCGGCTCCGCGCTG
CCCGGCGGCTGTGAGCGCTGCGGGCGCGGCGCGGGGCTTTGTGCGCTCCGCAGTGTGCGCGAGGGGAGCG
CGGCCGGGGGCGGTGCCCCGCGGTGCGGGGGGGGCTGCGAGGGGAACAAAGGCTGCGTGCGGGGTGTGTG
CGTGGGGGGGTGAGCAGGGGGTGTGGGCGCGTCGGTCGGGCTGCAACCCCCCCTGCACCCCCCTCCCCGA
GTTGCTGAGCACGGCCCGGCTTCGGGTGCGGGGCTCCGTACGGGGCGTGGCGCGGGGCTCGCCGTGCCGG
GCGGGGGGTGGCGGCAGGTGGGGGTGCCGGGCGGGGCGGGGCCGCCTCGGGCCGGGGAGGGCTCGGGGGA
GGGGCGCGGCGGCCCCCGGAGCGCCGGCGGCTGTCGAGGCGCGGCGAGCCGCAGCCATTGCCTTTTATGG
TAATCGTGCGAGAGGGCGCAGGGACTTCCTTTGTCCCAAATCTGTGCGGAGCCGAAATCTGGGAGGCGCC
GCCGCACCCCCTCTAGCGGGCGCGGGGCGAAGCGGTGCGGCGCCGGCAGGAAGGAAATGGGCGGGGAGGG
CCTTCGTGCGTCGCCGCGCCGCCGTCCCCTTCTCCCTCTCCAGCCTCGGGGCTGTCCGCGGGGGGACGGC
TGCCTTCGGGGGGGACGGGGCAGGGCGGGGTTCGGCTTCTGGCGTGTGACCGGCGGCTCTAGAGCCTCTG
CTAACCATGTTCATGCCTTCTTCTTTTTCCTACAGCTCCTGGGCAACGTGCTGGTTATTGTGCTGTCTCA
TCATTTTGGCAAAGAATTCGTTAACCTCGAGCGGGATCAATTCCGCCCCCCCCCTAACGTTACTGGCCGA
AGCCGCTTGGAATAAGGCCGGTGTGCGTTTGTCTATATGTTATTTTCCACCATATTGCCGTCTTTTGGCA
ATGTGAGGGCCCGGAAACCTGGCCCTGTCTTCTTGACGAGCATTCCTAGGGGTCTTTCCCCTCTCGCCAA
AGGAATGCAAGGTCTGTTGAATGTCGTGAAGGAAGCAGTTCCTCTGGAAGCTTCTTGAAGACAAACAACG
TCTGTAGCGACCCTTTGCAGGCAGCGGAACCCCCCACCTGGCGACAGGTGCCTCTGCGGCCAAAAGCCAC
GTGTATAAGATACACCTGCAAAGGCGGCACAACCCCAGTGCCACGTTGTGAGTTGGATAGTTGTGGAAAG
AGTCAAATGGCTCTCCTCAAGCGTATTCAACAAGGGGCTGAAGGATGCCCAGAAGGTACCCCATTGTATG
GGATCTGATCTGGGGCCTCGGTGCACATGCTTTACATGTGTTTAGTCGAGGTTAAAAAAACGTCTAGGCC
CCCCGAACCACGGGGACGTGGTTTTCCTTTGAAAAACACGATAATACCATGGTGAGCAAGGGCGAGGAGC
TGTTCACCGGGGTGGTGCCCATCCTGGTCGAGCTGGACGGCGACGTAAACGGCCACAAGTTCAGCGTGTC
CGGCGAGGGCGAGGGCGATGCCACCTACGGCAAGCTGACCCTGAAGTTCATCTGCACCACCGGCAAGCTG
CCCGTGCCCTGGCCCACCCTCGTGACCACCCTGACCTACGGCGTGCAGTGCTTCAGCCGCTACCCCGACC
ACATGAAGCAGCACGACTTCTTCAAGTCCGCCATGCCCGAAGGCTACGTCCAGGAGCGCACCATCTTCTT
CAAGGACGACGGCAACTACAAGACCCGCGCCGAGGTGAAGTTCGAGGGCGACACCCTGGTGAACCGCATC
GAGCTGAAGGGCATCGACTTCAAGGAGGACGGCAACATCCTGGGGCACAAGCTGGAGTACAACTACAACA
GCCACAACGTCTATATCATGGCCGACAAGCAGAAGAACGGCATCAAGGTGAACTTCAAGATCCGCCACAA
CATCGAGGACGGCAGCGTGCAGCTCGCCGACCACTACCAGCAGAACACCCCCATCGGCGACGGCCCCGTG
CTGCTGCCCGACAACCACTACCTGAGCACCCAGTCCGCCCTGAGCAAAGACCCCAACGAGAAGCGCGATC
ACATGGTCCTGCTGGAGTTCGTGACCGCCGCCGGGATCACTCTCGGCATGGACGAGCTGTACAAGTAAAG
CGGCCGCGACTCTAGAGTCGACCTGCAGGCATGCAAGCTTCAGGTAGCCGGCTAACGTTATCAAGCTTAT
CGATAATCAACCTCTGGATTACAAAATTTGTGAAAGATTGACTGGTATTCTTAACTATGTTGCTCCTTTT
ACGCTATGTGGATACGCTGCTTTAATGCCTTTGTATCATGCTATTGCTTCCCGTATGGCTTTCATTTTCT
CCTCCTTGTATAAATCCTGGTTGCTGTCTCTTTATGAGGAGTTGTGGCCCGTTGTCAGGCAACGTGGCGT
GGTGTGCACTGTGTTTGCTGACGCAACCCCCACTGGTTGGGGCATTGCCACCACCTGTCAGCTCCTTTCC
GGGACTTTCGCTTTCCCCCTCCCTATTGCCACGGCGGAACTCATCGCCGCCTGCCTTGCCCGCTGCTGGA
CAGGGGCTCGGCTGTTGGGCACTGACAATTCCGTGGTGTTGTCGGGGAAATCATCGTCCTTTCCTTGGCT
GCTCGCCTGTGTTGCCACCTGGATTCTGCGCGGGACGTCCTTCTGCTACGTCCCTTCGGCCCTCAATCCA
GCGGACCTTCCTTCCCGCGGCCTGCTGCCGGCTCTGCGGCCTCTTCCGCGTCTTCGCCTTCGCCCTCAGA
CGAGTCGGATCTCCCTTTGGGCCGCCTCCCCGCATCGATACCGTCGACCTCGATCGAGACCTAGAAAAAC
ATGGAGCAATCACAAGTAGCAATACAGCAGCTACCAATGCTGATTGTGCCTGGCTAGAAGCACAAGAGGA
GGAGGAGGTGGGTTTTCCAGTCACACCTCAGGTACCTTTAAGACCAATGACTTACAAGGCAGCTGTAGAT
CTTAGCCACTTTTTAAAAGAAAAGGGGGGACTGGAAGGGCTAATTCACTCCCAACGAAGACAAGATCTGC
TTTTTGCTTGTACTGGGTCTCTCTGGTTAGACCAGATCTGAGCCTGGGAGCTCTCTGGCTAACTAGGGAA
CCCACTGCTTAAGCCTCAATAAAGCTTGCCTTGAGTGCTTCAAGTAGTGTGTGCCCGTCTGTTGTGTGAC
TCTGGTAACTAGAGATCCCTCAGACCCTTTTAGTCAGTGTGGAAAATCTCTAGCAGTAGTAGTTCATGTC
ATCTTATTATTCAGTATTTATAACTTGCAAAGAAATGAATATCAGAGAGTGAGAGGAACTTGTTTATTGC
AGCTTATAATGGTTACAAATAAAGCAATAGCATCACAAATTTCACAAATAAAGCATTTTTTTCACTGCAT
TCTAGTTGTGGTTTGTCCAAACTCATCAATGTATCTTATCATGTCTGGCTCTAGCTATCCCGCCCCTAAC
TCCGCCCATCCCGCCCCTAACTCCGCCCAGTTCCGCCCATTCTCCGCCCCATGGCTGACTAATTTTTTTT
ATTTATGCAGAGGCCGAGGCCGCCTCGGCCTCTGAGCTATTCCAGAAGTAGTGAGGAGGCTTTTTTGGAG
GCCTAGGGACGTACCCAATTCGCCCTATAGTGAGTCGTATTAGCATGTGAGCAAAAGGCCAGCATAAATC
AAAAGAATAGACCGAGATAGGGT
[37 nt withheld, positions 9264-9300]
AAAGAACGTGGACTCCAACGTCAAAGG
[49 nt withheld, positions 9328-9376]
T
[91 nt withheld, positions 9378-9468]
G
[124 nt withheld, positions 9470-9593]
CAGGTGGCACTTTTCGGGGAAATGTGCGCGGAACCCCTATTTGTTTATTTTTCTAAATACATTCAAATAT
GTATCCGCTCATGAGACAATAACCCTGATAAATGCTTCAATAATATTGAAAAAGGAAGAGTCCTGAGGCG
GAAAGAACCAGCTGTGGAATGTGTGTCAGTTAGGGTGTGGAAAGTCCCCAGGCTCCCCAGCAGGCAGAAG
TATGCAAAGCATGCATCTCAATTAGTCAGCAACCAGGTGTGGAAAGTCCCCAGGCTCCCCAGCAGGCAGA
AGTATGCAAAGCATGCATCTCAATTAGTCAGCAACCATAGTCCCGCCCCTAACTCCGCCCATCCCGCCCC
TAACTCCGCCCAGTTCCGCCCATTCTCCGCCCCATGGCTGACTAATTTTTTTTATTTATGCAG
