Features (pLannotate 1.2.2; 30 found; start..end, strand, type, name):
    129..246     +  misc_feature   cPPT/CTS: central polypurine tract and central termination sequence of HIV-1
    344..723     +  enhancer       CMV enhancer: human cytomegalovirus immediate early enhancer
    725..1001    +  promoter       chicken β-actin promoter: No description available
   1002..2018    +  intron         chimeric intron: chimera between introns from chicken β-actin and rabbit β-globin
   2099..2659    +  misc_feature   IRES: internal ribosome entry site (IRES) of the encephalomyocarditis virus (EMCV)
   2662..3381    +  CDS            EGFP: the original enhanced GFP (Yang et al., 1996) mammalian codon-optimized
   3393..3423    +  misc_feature   MCS (fragment): pUC18/19 multiple cloning site
   3442..3458    +  misc_feature   MCS (fragment): pBluescript multiple cloning site
   3458..4046    +  misc_feature   WPRE: woodchuck hepatitis virus posttranscriptional regulatory element
   4047..4066    +  misc_feature   MCS (fragment): pBluescript multiple cloning site
   4068..4253    +  CDS            nef (fragment): NEF_HV1Z2 - Experimental evidence at protein level: Swiss-Prot protein existence level 1. Extracellular Nef protein targets CD4(+) T-lymphocytes for apoptosis by interacting with CXCR4 surface receptors. From Human immunodeficiency virus type 1 group M subtype D (isolate Z2/CDC-Z34) (HIV-1).
   4255..4488    +  LTR            3' LTR (ΔU3): self-inactivating 3' long terminal repeat (LTR) from HIV-1
   4560..4681    +  polyA_signal   SV40 poly(A) signal: SV40 polyadenylation signal
   4721..4856    +  rep_origin     SV40 ori: SV40 origin of replication
   4877..4895    -  promoter       T7 promoter: promoter for bacteriophage T7 RNA polymerase
   4918..5276    -  rep_origin     f1 ori (sequence partly withheld): f1 bacteriophage origin of replication; arrow indicates direction of (+) strand synthesis
   5303..5407    +  promoter       AmpR promoter: bla
   5409..5766    +  promoter       SV40 promoter: SV40 enhancer and early promoter
   5801..6595    +  CDS            NeoR/KanR: aminoglycoside phosphotransferase from Tn5; aph(3')-II (or nptII); confers resistance to neomycin, kanamycin, and G418 (Geneticin®)
   6616..6768    +  CDS            ble (fragment): BLE_KLEPN - Experimental evidence at protein level: Swiss-Prot protein existence level 1. Binding protein with a strong affinity to the bleomycin family of antibiotics. Binds to CL990; an antimitotic-antibiotic compound. From Klebsiella pneumoniae.
   6827..6874    +  polyA_signal   HSV TK poly(A) signal: herpes simplex virus thymidine kinase polyadenylation signal (Cole and Stacy, 1985)
   6965..6981    -  polyA_signal   bGH poly(A) signal (fragment): bovine growth hormone polyadenylation signal
   7203..7791    +  rep_origin     ori: high-copy-number ColE1/pMB1/pBR322/pUC origin of replication
   7966..8269    +  enhancer       CMV enhancer: human cytomegalovirus immediate early enhancer
   8270..8469    +  promoter       CMV promoter: human cytomegalovirus (CMV) immediate early promoter
   8487..8667    +  LTR            5' LTR (truncated): truncated 5' long terminal repeat (LTR) from HIV-1
   8714..8839    +  misc_feature   HIV-1 Ψ: packaging signal of human immunodeficiency virus type 1
   8823..9161    +  CDS            HIV-1 gag (fragment): gag protein from human immunodeficiency virus 1; gag
   9336..9569    +  misc_feature   RRE: The Rev response element (RRE) of HIV-1 allows for Rev-dependent mRNA export from the nucleus to the cytoplasm.
   9946..79      +  CDS            Rev (fragment) (across the origin): human immunodeficiency virus 1 (HIV-1) Rev protein; rev; enhances nuclear export of unspliced and incompletely spliced viral mRNAs
>Addgene plasmid #69047 | plenti-CAG -IRES-GFP Sequencing Result | analyzer sequence | sequence record 215332
GACCCGACAGGCCCGAAGGAATAGAAGAAGAAGGTGGAGAGAGAGACAGAGACAGATCCATTCGATTAGT
GAACGGATCGGCACTGCGTGCGCCAATTCTGCAGACAAATGGCAGTATTCATCCACAATTTTAAAAGAAA
AGGGGGGATTGGGGGGTACAGTGCAGGGGAAAGAATAGTAGACATAATAGCAACAGACATACAAACTAAA
GAATTACAAAAACAAATTACAAAAATTCAAAATTTTCGGGTTTATTACAGGGACAGCAGAGATCCAGTTT
GGTTAGTACCGGGCCCGCTCTAGCCCTAGATTTAAATCGATGTACGGGCCAGATATACGCGTTGACATTG
ATTATTGACTAGTTATTAATAGTAATCAATTACGGGGTCATTAGTTCATAGCCCATATATGGAGTTCCGC
GTTACATAACTTACGGTAAATGGCCCGCCTGGCTGACCGCCCAACGACCCCCGCCCATTGACGTCAATAA
TGACGTATGTTCCCATAGTAACGCCAATAGGGACTTTCCATTGACGTCAATGGGTGGAGTATTTACGGTA
AACTGCCCACTTGGCAGTACATCAAGTGTATCATATGCCAAGTACGCCCCCTATTGACGTCAATGACGGT
AAATGGCCCGCCTGGCATTATGCCCAGTACATGACCTTATGGGACTTTCCTACTTGGCAGTACATCTACG
TATTAGTCATCGCTATTACCATGGTCGAGGTGAGCCCCACGTTCTGCTTCACTCTCCCCATCTCCCCCCC
CTCCCCACCCCCAATTTTGTATTTATTTATTTTTTAATTATTTTGTGCAGCGATGGGGGCGGGGGGGGGG
GGGGGCGCGCGCCAGGCGGGGCGGGGCGGGGCGAGGGGCGGGGCGGGGCGAGGCGGAGAGGTGCGGCGGC
AGCCAATCAGAGCGGCGCGCTCCGAAAGTTTCCTTTTATGGCGAGGCGGCGGCGGCGGCGGCCCTATAAA
AAGCGAAGCGCGCGGCGGGCGGGAGTCGCTGCGCGCTGCCTTCGCCCCGTGCCCCGCTCCGCCGCCGCCT
CGCGCCGCCCGCCCCGGCTCTGACTGACCGCGTTACTCCCACAGGTGAGCGGGCGGGACGGCCCTTCTCC
TCCGGGCTGTAATTAGCGCTTGGTTTAATGACGGCTTGTTTCTTTTCTGTGGCTGCGTGAAAGCCTTGAG
GGGCTCCGGGAGGGCCCTTTGTGCGGGGGGAGCGGCTCGGGGGGTGCGTGCGTGTGTGTGTGCGTGGGGA
GCGCCGCGTGCGGCTCCGCGCTGCCCGGCGGCTGTGAGCGCTGCGGGCGCGGCGCGGGGCTTTGTGCGCT
CCGCAGTGTGCGCGAGGGGAGCGCGGCCGGGGGCGGTGCCCCGCGGTGCGGGGGGGGCTGCGAGGGGAAC
AAAGGCTGCGTGCGGGGTGTGTGCGTGGGGGGGTGAGCAGGGGGTGTGGGCGCGTCGGTCGGGCTGCAAC
CCCCCCTGCACCCCCCTCCCCGAGTTGCTGAGCACGGCCCGGCTTCGGGTGCGGGGCTCCGTACGGGGCG
TGGCGCGGGGCTCGCCGTGCCGGGCGGGGGGTGGCGGCAGGTGGGGGTGCCGGGCGGGGCGGGGCCGCCT
CGGGCCGGGGAGGGCTCGGGGGAGGGGCGCGGCGGCCCCCGGAGCGCCGGCGGCTGTCGAGGCGCGGCGA
GCCGCAGCCATTGCCTTTTATGGTAATCGTGCGAGAGGGCGCAGGGACTTCCTTTGTCCCAAATCTGTGC
GGAGCCGAAATCTGGGAGGCGCCGCCGCACCCCCTCTAGCGGGCGCGGGGCGAAGCGGTGCGGCGCCGGC
AGGAAGGAAATGGGCGGGGAGGGCCTTCGTGCGTCGCCGCGCCGCCGTCCCCTTCTCCCTCTCCAGCCTC
GGGGCTGTCCGCGGGGGGACGGCTGCCTTCGGGGGGGACGGGGCAGGGCGGGGTTCGGCTTCTGGCGTGT
GACCGGCGGCTCTAGAGCCTCTGCTAACCATGTTCATGCCTTCTTCTTTTTCCTACAGCTCCTGGGCAAC
GTGCTGGTTATTGTGCTGTCTCATCATTTTGGCAAAGAATTCGTTAACCTCGAGCGGGATCAATTCCGCC
CCCCCCCTAACGTTACTGGCCGAAGCCGCTTGGAATAAGGCCGGTGTGCGTTTGTCTATATGTTATTTTC
CACCATATTGCCGTCTTTTGGCAATGTGAGGGCCCGGAAACCTGGCCCTGTCTTCTTGACGAGCATTCCT
AGGGGTCTTTCCCCTCTCGCCAAAGGAATGCAAGGTCTGTTGAATGTCGTGAAGGAAGCAGTTCCTCTGG
AAGCTTCTTGAAGACAAACAACGTCTGTAGCGACCCTTTGCAGGCAGCGGAACCCCCCACCTGGCGACAG
GTGCCTCTGCGGCCAAAAGCCACGTGTATAAGATACACCTGCAAAGGCGGCACAACCCCAGTGCCACGTT
GTGAGTTGGATAGTTGTGGAAAGAGTCAAATGGCTCTCCTCAAGCGTATTCAACAAGGGGCTGAAGGATG
CCCAGAAGGTACCCCATTGTATGGGATCTGATCTGGGGCCTCGGTGCACATGCTTTACATGTGTTTAGTC
GAGGTTAAAAAAACGTCTAGGCCCCCCGAACCACGGGGACGTGGTTTTCCTTTGAAAAACACGATAATAC
CATGGTGAGCAAGGGCGAGGAGCTGTTCACCGGGGTGGTGCCCATCCTGGTCGAGCTGGACGGCGACGTA
AACGGCCACAAGTTCAGCGTGTCCGGCGAGGGCGAGGGCGATGCCACCTACGGCAAGCTGACCCTGAAGT
TCATCTGCACCACCGGCAAGCTGCCCGTGCCCTGGCCCACCCTCGTGACCACCCTGACCTACGGCGTGCA
GTGCTTCAGCCGCTACCCCGACCACATGAAGCAGCACGACTTCTTCAAGTCCGCCATGCCCGAAGGCTAC
GTCCAGGAGCGCACCATCTTCTTCAAGGACGACGGCAACTACAAGACCCGCGCCGAGGTGAAGTTCGAGG
GCGACACCCTGGTGAACCGCATCGAGCTGAAGGGCATCGACTTCAAGGAGGACGGCAACATCCTGGGGCA
CAAGCTGGAGTACAACTACAACAGCCACAACGTCTATATCATGGCCGACAAGCAGAAGAACGGCATCAAG
GTGAACTTCAAGATCCGCCACAACATCGAGGACGGCAGCGTGCAGCTCGCCGACCACTACCAGCAGAACA
CCCCCATCGGCGACGGCCCCGTGCTGCTGCCCGACAACCACTACCTGAGCACCCAGTCCGCCCTGAGCAA
AGACCCCAACGAGAAGCGCGATCACATGGTCCTGCTGGAGTTCGTGACCGCCGCCGGGATCACTCTCGGC
ATGGACGAGCTGTACAAGTAAAGCGGCCGCGACTCTAGAGTCGACCTGCAGGCATGCAAGCTTCAGGTAG
CCGGCTAACGTTATCAAGCTTATCGATAATCAACCTCTGGATTACAAAATTTGTGAAAGATTGACTGGTA
TTCTTAACTATGTTGCTCCTTTTACGCTATGTGGATACGCTGCTTTAATGCCTTTGTATCATGCTATTGC
TTCCCGTATGGCTTTCATTTTCTCCTCCTTGTATAAATCCTGGTTGCTGTCTCTTTATGAGGAGTTGTGG
CCCGTTGTCAGGCAACGTGGCGTGGTGTGCACTGTGTTTGCTGACGCAACCCCCACTGGTTGGGGCATTG
CCACCACCTGTCAGCTCCTTTCCGGGACTTTCGCTTTCCCCCTCCCTATTGCCACGGCGGAACTCATCGC
CGCCTGCCTTGCCCGCTGCTGGACAGGGGCTCGGCTGTTGGGCACTGACAATTCCGTGGTGTTGTCGGGG
AAATCATCGTCCTTTCCTTGGCTGCTCGCCTGTGTTGCCACCTGGATTCTGCGCGGGACGTCCTTCTGCT
ACGTCCCTTCGGCCCTCAATCCAGCGGACCTTCCTTCCCGCGGCCTGCTGCCGGCTCTGCGGCCTCTTCC
GCGTCTTCGCCTTCGCCCTCAGACGAGTCGGATCTCCCTTTGGGCCGCCTCCCCGCATCGATACCGTCGA
CCTCGATCGAGACCTAGAAAAACATGGAGCAATCACAAGTAGCAATACAGCAGCTACCAATGCTGATTGT
GCCTGGCTAGAAGCACAAGAGGAGGAGGAGGTGGGTTTTCCAGTCACACCTCAGGTACCTTTAAGACCAA
TGACTTACAAGGCAGCTGTAGATCTTAGCCACTTTTTAAAAGAAAAGGGGGGACTGGAAGGGCTAATTCA
CTCCCAACGAAGACAAGATCTGCTTTTTGCTTGTACTGGGTCTCTCTGGTTAGACCAGATCTGAGCCTGG
GAGCTCTCTGGCTAACTAGGGAACCCACTGCTTAAGCCTCAATAAAGCTTGCCTTGAGTGCTTCAAGTAG
TGTGTGCCCGTCTGTTGTGTGACTCTGGTAACTAGAGATCCCTCAGACCCTTTTAGTCAGTGTGGAAAAT
CTCTAGCAGTAGTAGTTCATGTCATCTTATTATTCAGTATTTATAACTTGCAAAGAAATGAATATCAGAG
AGTGAGAGGAACTTGTTTATTGCAGCTTATAATGGTTACAAATAAAGCAATAGCATCACAAATTTCACAA
ATAAAGCATTTTTTTCACTGCATTCTAGTTGTGGTTTGTCCAAACTCATCAATGTATCTTATCATGTCTG
GCTCTAGCTATCCCGCCCCTAACTCCGCCCATCCCGCCCCTAACTCCGCCCAGTTCCGCCCATTCTCCGC
CCCATGGCTGACTAATTTTTTTTATTTATGCAGAGGCCGAGGCCGCCTCGGCCTCTGAGCTATTCCAGAA
GTAGTGAGGAGGCTTTTTTGGAGGCCTAGGGACGTACCCAATTCGCCCTATAGTGAGTCGTATTAGCATG
TGAGCAAAAGGCCAGCATAAATCAAAAGAATAGACCGAGATAGGGT
[37 nt withheld, positions 4947-4983]
AAAGAACGTGGACTCCAACGTCAAAGG
[49 nt withheld, positions 5011-5059]
T
[91 nt withheld, positions 5061-5151]
G
[124 nt withheld, positions 5153-5276]
CAGGTGGCACTTTTCGGGGAAATGTGCGCGGAACCCCTATTTGTTTATTTTTCTAAATACATTCAAATAT
GTATCCGCTCATGAGACAATAACCCTGATAAATGCTTCAATAATATTGAAAAAGGAAGAGTCCTGAGGCG
GAAAGAACCAGCTGTGGAATGTGTGTCAGTTAGGGTGTGGAAAGTCCCCAGGCTCCCCAGCAGGCAGAAG
TATGCAAAGCATGCATCTCAATTAGTCAGCAACCAGGTGTGGAAAGTCCCCAGGCTCCCCAGCAGGCAGA
AGTATGCAAAGCATGCATCTCAATTAGTCAGCAACCATAGTCCCGCCCCTAACTCCGCCCATCCCGCCCC
TAACTCCGCCCAGTTCCGCCCATTCTCCGCCCCATGGCTGACTAATTTTTTTTATTTATGCAGAGGCCGA
GGCCGCCTCGGCCTCTGAGCTATTCCAGAAGTAGTGAGGAGGCTTTTTTGGAGGCCTAGGCTTTTGCAAA
GATCGATCAAGAGACAGGATGAGGATCGTTTCGCATGATTGAACAAGATGGATTGCACGCAGGTTCTCCG
GCCGCTTGGGTGGAGAGGCTATTCGGCTATGACTGGGCACAACAGACAATCGGCTGCTCTGATGCCGCCG
TGTTCCGGCTGTCAGCGCAGGGGCGCCCGGTTCTTTTTGTCAAGACCGACCTGTCCGGTGCCCTGAATGA
ACTGCAAGACGAGGCAGCGCGGCTATCGTGGCTGGCCACGACGGGCGTTCCTTGCGCAGCTGTGCTCGAC
GTTGTCACTGAAGCGGGAAGGGACTGGCTGCTATTGGGCGAAGTGCCGGGGCAGGATCTCCTGTCATCTC
ACCTTGCTCCTGCCGAGAAAGTATCCATCATGGCTGATGCAATGCGGCGGCTGCATACGCTTGATCCGGC
TACCTGCCCATTCGACCACCAAGCGAAACATCGCATCGAGCGAGCACGTACTCGGATGGAAGCCGGTCTT
GTCGATCAGGATGATCTGGACGAAGAGCATCAGGGGCTCGCGCCAGCCGAACTGTTCGCCAGGCTCAAGG
CGAGCATGCCCGACGGCGAGGATCTCGTCGTGACCCATGGCGATGCCTGCTTGCCGAATATCATGGTGGA
AAATGGCCGCTTTTCTGGATTCATCGACTGTGGCCGGCTGGGTGTGGCGGACCGCTATCAGGACATAGCG
TTGGCTACCCGTGATATTGCTGAAGAGCTTGGCGGCGAATGGGCTGACCGCTTCCTCGTGCTTTACGGTA
TCGCCGCTCCCGATTCGCAGCGCATCGCCTTCTATCGCCTTCTTGACGAGTTCTTCTGAGCGGGACTCTG
GGGTTCGAAATGACCGACCAAGCGACGCCCAACCTGCCATCACGAGATTTCGATTCCACCGCCGCCTTCT
ATGAAAGGTTGGGCTTCGGAATCGTTTTCCGGGACGCCGGCTGGATGATCCTCCAGCGCGGGGATCTCAT
GCTGGAGTTCTTCGCCCACCCTAGGGGGAGGCTAACTGAAACACGGAAGGAGACAATACCGGAAGGAACC
CGCGCTATGACGGCAATAAAAAGACAGAATAAAACGCACGGTGTTGGGTCGTTTGTTCATAAACGCGGGG
TTCGGTCCCAGGGCTGGCACTCTGTCGATACCCCACCGAGACCCCATTGGGGCCAATACGCCCGCGTTTC
TTCCTTTTCCCCACCCCACCCCCCAAGTTCGGGTGAAGGCCCAGGGCTCGCAGCCAACGTCGGGGCGGCA
GGCCCTGCCATAGCCTCAGGTTACTCATATATACTTTAGATTGATTTAAAACTTCATTTTTAATTTAAAA
GGATCTAGGTGAAGATCCTTTTTGATAATCTCATGACCAAAATCCCTTAACGTGAGTTTTCGTTCCACTG
AGCGTCAGACCCCGTAGAAAAGATCAAAGGATCTTCTTGAGATCCTTTTTTTCTGCGCGTAATCTGCTGC
TTGCAAACAAAAAAACCACCGCTACCAGCGGTGGTTTGTTTGCCGGATCAAGAGCTACCAACTCTTTTTC
CGAAGGTAACTGGCTTCAGCAGAGCGCAGATACCAAATACTGTTCTTCTAGTGTAGCCGTAGTTAGGCCA
CCACTTCAAGAACTCTGTAGCACCGCCTACATACCTCGCTCTGCTAATCCTGTTACCAGTGGCTGCTGCC
AGTGGCGATAAGTCGTGTCTTACCGGGTTGGACTCAAGACGATAGTTACCGGATAAGGCGCAGCGGTCGG
GCTGAACGGGGGGTTCGTGCACACAGCCCAGCTTGGAGCGAACGACCTACACCGAACTGAGATACCTACA
GCGTGAGCTATGAGAAAGCGCCACGCTTCCCGAAGGGAGAAAGGCGGACAGGTATCCGGTAAGCGGCAGG
GTCGGAACAGGAGAGCGCACGAGGGAGCTTCCAGGGGGAAACGCCTGGTATCTTTATAGTCCTGTCGGGT
TTCGCCACCTCTGACTTGAGCGTCGATTTTTGTGATGCTCGTCAGGGGGGCGGAGCCTATGGAAAAACGC
CAGCAACGCGGCCTTTTTACGGTTCCTGGCCTTTTGCTGGCCTTTTGCTCACATGTTCTTTCCTGCGTTA
TCCCCTGATTCTGTGGATAACCGTATTACCGCCATGCATTAGTTATTAATAGTAATCAATTACGGGGTCA
TTAGTTCATAGCCCATATATGGAGTTCCGCGTTACATAACTTACGGTAAATGGCCCGCCTGGCTGACCGC
CCAACGACCCCCGCCCATTGACGTCAATAATGACGTATGTTCCCATAGTAACGCCAATAGGGACTTTCCA
TTGACGTCAATGGGTGGAGTATTTACGGTAAACTGCCCACTTGGCAGTACATCAAGTGTATCATATGCCA
AGTACGCCCCCTATTGACGTCAATGACGGTAAATGGCCCGCCTGGCATTATGCCCAGTACATGACCTTAT
GGGACTTTCCTACTTGGCAGTACATCTACGTATTAGTCATCGCTATTACCATGGTGATGCGGTTTTGGCA
GTACATCAATGGGCGTGGATAGCGGTTTGACTCACGGGGATTTCCAAGTCTCCACCCCATTGACGTCAAT
GGGAGTTTGTTTTGGCACCAAAATCAACGGGACTTTCCAAAATGTCGTAACAACTCCGCCCCATTGACGC
AAATGGGCGGTAGGCGTGTACGGTGGGAGGTCTATATAAGCAGCGCGTTTTGCCTGTACTGGGTCTCTCT
GGTTAGACCAGATCTGAGCCTGGGAGCTCTCTGGCTAACTAGGGAACCCACTGCTTAAGCCTCAATAAAG
CTTGCCTTGAGTGCTTCAAGTAGTGTGTGCCCGTCTGTTGTGTGACTCTGGTAACTAGAGATCCCTCAGA
CCCTTTTAGTCAGTGTGGAAAATCTCTAGCAGTGGCGCCCGAACAGGGACTTGAAAGCGAAAGGGAAACC
AGAGGAGCTCTCTCGACGCAGGACTCGGCTTGCTGAAGCGCGCACGGCAAGAGGCGAGGGGCGGCGACTG
GTGAGTACGCCAAAAATTTTGACTAGCGGAGGCTAGAAGGAGAGAGATGGGTGCGAGAGCGTCAGTATTA
AGCGGGGGAGAATTAGATCGCGATGGGAAAAAATTCGGTTAAGGCCAGGGGGAAAGAAAAAATATAAATT
AAAACATATAGTATGGGCAAGCAGGGAGCTAGAACGATTCGCAGTTAATCCTGGCCTGTTAGAAACATCA
GAAGGCTGTAGACAAATACTGGGACAGCTACAACCATCCCTTCAGACAGGATCAGAAGAACTTAGATCAT
TATATAATACAGTAGCAACCCTCTATTGTGTGCATCAAAGGATAGAGATAAAAGACACCAAGGAAGCTTT
AGACAAGATAGAGGAAGAGCAAAACAAAAGTAAGACCACCGCACAGCAAGCGGCCGGCCGCTGATCTTCA
GACCTGGAGGAGGAGATATGAGGGACAATTGGAGAAGTGAATTATATAAATATAAAGTAGTAAAAATTGA
ACCATTAGGAGTAGCACCCACCAAGGCAAAGAGAAGAGTGGTGCAGAGAGAAAAAAGAGCAGTGGGAATA
GGAGCTTTGTTCCTTGGGTTCTTGGGAGCAGCAGGAAGCACTATGGGCGCAGCGTCAATGACGCTGACGG
TACAGGCCAGACAATTATTGTCTGGTATAGTGCAGCAGCAGAACAATTTGCTGAGGGCTATTGAGGCGCA
ACAGCATCTGTTGCAACTCACAGTCTGGGGCATCAAGCAGCTCCAGGCAAGAATCCTGGCTGTGGAAAGA
TACCTAAAGGATCAACAGCTCCTGGGGATTTGGGGTTGCTCTGGAAAACTCATTTGCACCACTGCTGTGC
CTTGGAATGCTAGTTGGAGTAATAAATCTCTGGAACAGATTTGGAATCACACGACCTGGATGGAGTGGGA
CAGAGAAATTAACAATTACACAAGCTTAATACACTCCTTAATTGAAGAATCGCAAAACCAGCAAGAAAAG
AATGAACAAGAATTATTGGAATTAGATAAATGGGCAAGTTTGTGGAATTGGTTTAACATAACAAATTGGC
TGTGGTATATAAAATTATTCATAATGATAGTAGGAGGCTTGGTAGGTTTAAGAATAGTTTTTGCTGTACT
TTCTATAGTGAATAGAGTTAGGCAGGGATATTCACCATTATCGTTTCAGACCCACCTCCCAACCCCGAGG
G
